Addgene plasmid #59393: pET23a_mod_RBPMS_FL
Purpose: Plasmid for bacterial overexpression of RBPMS
Depositing lab: Thomas Tuschl. Depositing organization: Rockefeller University. Publication: Identification of the RNA recognition element of the RBPMS family of RNA-binding proteins and their transcriptome-wide mRNA targets. Farazi TA, Leonhardt CS, Mukherjee N, Mihailovic A, Li S, Max KE, Meyer C, Yamaji M, Cekan P, Jacobs NC, Gerstberger S, Bognanni C, Larsson E, Ohler U, Tuschl T. RNA. 2014 Jul;20(7):1090-102. doi: 10.1261/rna.045005.114. Epub 2014 May 23. PubMed 24860013.
Backbone
  Vector backbone: pet23a
  Backbone manufacturer: Novagen
  Backbone size w/o insert (bp): 3392
  Total vector size (bp): 4250
  Vector type: Bacterial Expression
Growth in bacteria
  Bacterial resistance: Ampicillin, 100 μg/mL
  Growth temperature: 37°C
  Growth strain: Top10
  Copy number: Unknown
Gene/Insert
  Gene/Insert name: RBPMS (alt name: RNA binding protein with multiple splicing)
  Species: H. sapiens (human)
  Insert size (bp): 858
  GenBank ID: NM_001008710
  Entrez Gene: RBPMS (a.k.a. HERMES)
  Promoter: T7
  Tag / fusion protein: FLAG (N terminal on backbone); HA (N terminal on backbone); 6xHis (C terminal on backbone)
  Cloning method: Restriction Enzyme; 5′ cloning site SalI (not destroyed); 3′ cloning site NotI (not destroyed)
  Sequencing primers: 5′ T7_promoter_primer; 3′ T7_Terminal_Primer
Terms and licenses: Academic/Nonprofit Terms; Industry Terms: Not Available to Industry
How to cite: pET23a_mod_RBPMS_FL was a gift from Thomas Tuschl (Addgene plasmid # 59393 ; http://n2t.net/addgene:59393 ; RRID:Addgene_59393)
