[The description below was written by a language model from this plasmid's Addgene catalogue record and pLannotate feature annotations shown in this document.]
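Description:
pET23a_mod_RBPMS_FL is a bacterial expression plasmid built on a modified Novagen pET23a backbone for overproducing human RBPMS (RNA binding protein with multiple splicing, also called HERMES) in E. coli. It carries a ColE1/pMB1-type origin together with the pBR322 bom region and a rop annotation, an f1 phage origin, and a β-lactamase gene with its own promoter for ampicillin selection. The catalogue lists copy number as unknown. It gives a total size of 4250 bp, whereas the depositor's full sequence is 4313 nt, a small discrepancy the record does not explain.

The expression cassette is a standard T7 arrangement. A T7 promoter and the strong T7 gene 10 ribosome binding site drive translation starting with the gene 10 leader (T7 tag), and a T7 terminator closes the unit. Expression therefore requires a host that supplies T7 RNA polymerase. The "mod" backbone adds N-terminal FLAG and HA epitopes upstream of the insert, although the annotation detects only a FLAG fragment and does not call the HA tag. The RBPMS coding sequence was cloned between SalI and NotI sites, both retained, and is followed by a C-terminal 6xHis tag, which the software labels as a fragment of a 9xHis tag. The insert is recorded as 858 bp, while the annotated match to the RBPMS protein spans 588 bp. A short downstream hit to a gene 10B-derived solubility tag probably reflects residual vector sequence.

The resulting protein is suited to nickel-affinity purification and epitope-based detection. The associated study defined the RNA recognition element of the RBPMS family and its mRNA targets, which is consistent with use of the recombinant protein in RNA-binding work.
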