Features (pLannotate 1.2.2; 15 found; start..end, strand, type, name):
     12..467     +  rep_origin     f1 ori (sequence partly withheld): f1 bacteriophage origin of replication; arrow indicates direction of (+) strand synthesis
    494..598     +  promoter       AmpR promoter: bla
    599..1459    +  CDS            AmpR: β-lactamase; bla; confers resistance to ampicillin, carbenicillin, and related antibiotics
   1630..2218    +  rep_origin     ori: high-copy-number ColE1/pMB1/pBR322/pUC origin of replication
   2404..2546    -  misc_feature   bom: basis of mobility region from pBR322
   2648..2839    -  CDS            rop: Rop protein, which maintains plasmids at low copy number; rop
   2856..3236    +  CDS            YPB1_ECOLX: Protein predicted: Swiss-Prot protein existence level 4. From Escherichia coli.
   3348..3366    +  promoter       T7 promoter: promoter for bacteriophage T7 RNA polymerase
   3398..3420    +  RBS            RBS: efficient ribosome binding site from bacteriophage T7 gene 10 (Olins and Rangwala, 1989)
   3428..3460    +  CDS            T7 tag (gene 10 leader): leader peptide from bacteriophage T7 gene 10 promotes efficient translation in E. coli
   3479..3499    +  CDS            FLAG (fragment): FLAG® epitope tag, followed by an enterokinase cleavage site
   3554..4141    +  CDS            RBPMS: RBPMS_HUMAN - Also known as HERMES. Experimental evidence at protein level: Swiss-Prot protein existence level 1. Acts as a coactivator of transcriptional activity. Required to increase TGFB1/Smad-mediated transactivation. Acts through SMAD2, SMAD3 and SMAD4 to increase transcriptional activity. Increases phosphorylation of SMAD2 and SMAD3 on their C-terminal SSXS motif, possibly through recruitment of TGFBR1. Promotes the nuclear accumulation of SMAD2, SMAD3 and SMAD4 proteins (PubMed:26347403). Binds to poly(A) RNA (PubMed:17099224, PubMed:26347403). From Homo sapiens (Human).
   4157..4174    +  CDS            9xHis (fragment): 9xHis affinity tag
   4184..4233    +  CDS            SET1 (fragment): solubility-enhancement tag derived from T7 phage gene 10B
   4241..4288    +  terminator     T7 terminator: transcription terminator for bacteriophage T7 RNA polymerase
>Addgene plasmid #59393 | pET23a_mod_RBPMS_FL | depositor full sequence | sequence record 92341 | pET23a_mod_RBPMS_FL sequence 4313 bps
TGGCGAATGGG
[124 nt withheld, positions 12-135]
C
[91 nt withheld, positions 137-227]
A
[49 nt withheld, positions 229-277]
CCTTTGACGTTGGAGTCCACGTTCTTT
[37 nt withheld, positions 305-341]
ACCCTATCTCGGTCTATTCTTTTGATTTATAAGGGATTTTGCCGATTTCGGCCTATTGGTTAAAAAATGA
GCTGATTTAACAAAAATTTAACGCGAATTTTAACAAAATATTAACGTTTACAATTTCAGGTGGCACTTTT
CGGGGAAATGTGCGCGGAACCCCTATTTGTTTATTTTTCTAAATACATTCAAATATGTATCCGCTCATGA
GACAATAACCCTGATAAATGCTTCAATAATATTGAAAAAGGAAGAGTATGAGTATTCAACATTTCCGTGT
CGCCCTTATTCCCTTTTTTGCGGCATTTTGCCTTCCTGTTTTTGCTCACCCAGAAACGCTGGTGAAAGTA
AAAGATGCTGAAGATCAGTTGGGTGCACGAGTGGGTTACATCGAACTGGATCTCAACAGCGGTAAGATCC
TTGAGAGTTTTCGCCCCGAAGAACGTTTTCCAATGATGAGCACTTTTAAAGTTCTGCTATGTGGCGCGGT
ATTATCCCGTATTGACGCCGGGCAAGAGCAACTCGGTCGCCGCATACACTATTCTCAGAATGACTTGGTT
GAGTACTCACCAGTCACAGAAAAGCATCTTACGGATGGCATGACAGTAAGAGAATTATGCAGTGCTGCCA
TAACCATGAGTGATAACACTGCGGCCAACTTACTTCTGACAACGATCGGAGGACCGAAGGAGCTAACCGC
TTTTTTGCACAACATGGGGGATCATGTAACTCGCCTTGATCGTTGGGAACCGGAGCTGAATGAAGCCATA
CCAAACGACGAGCGTGACACCACGATGCCTGCAGCAATGGCAACAACGTTGCGCAAACTATTAACTGGCG
AACTACTTACTCTAGCTTCCCGGCAACAATTAATAGACTGGATGGAGGCGGATAAAGTTGCAGGACCACT
TCTGCGCTCGGCCCTTCCGGCTGGCTGGTTTATTGCTGATAAATCTGGAGCCGGTGAGCGTGGGTCTCGC
GGTATCATTGCAGCACTGGGGCCAGATGGTAAGCCCTCCCGTATCGTAGTTATCTACACGACGGGGAGTC
AGGCAACTATGGATGAACGAAATAGACAGATCGCTGAGATAGGTGCCTCACTGATTAAGCATTGGTAACT
GTCAGACCAAGTTTACTCATATATACTTTAGATTGATTTAAAACTTCATTTTTAATTTAAAAGGATCTAG
GTGAAGATCCTTTTTGATAATCTCATGACCAAAATCCCTTAACGTGAGTTTTCGTTCCACTGAGCGTCAG
ACCCCGTAGAAAAGATCAAAGGATCTTCTTGAGATCCTTTTTTTCTGCGCGTAATCTGCTGCTTGCAAAC
AAAAAAACCACCGCTACCAGCGGTGGTTTGTTTGCCGGATCAAGAGCTACCAACTCTTTTTCCGAAGGTA
ACTGGCTTCAGCAGAGCGCAGATACCAAATACTGTCCTTCTAGTGTAGCCGTAGTTAGGCCACCACTTCA
AGAACTCTGTAGCACCGCCTACATACCTCGCTCTGCTAATCCTGTTACCAGTGGCTGCTGCCAGTGGCGA
TAAGTCGTGTCTTACCGGGTTGGACTCAAGACGATAGTTACCGGATAAGGCGCAGCGGTCGGGCTGAACG
GGGGGTTCGTGCACACAGCCCAGCTTGGAGCGAACGACCTACACCGAACTGAGATACCTACAGCGTGAGC
TATGAGAAAGCGCCACGCTTCCCGAAGGGAGAAAGGCGGACAGGTATCCGGTAAGCGGCAGGGTCGGAAC
AGGAGAGCGCACGAGGGAGCTTCCAGGGGGAAACGCCTGGTATCTTTATAGTCCTGTCGGGTTTCGCCAC
CTCTGACTTGAGCGTCGATTTTTGTGATGCTCGTCAGGGGGGCGGAGCCTATGGAAAAACGCCAGCAACG
CGGCCTTTTTACGGTTCCTGGCCTTTTGCTGGCCTTTTGCTCACATGTTCTTTCCTGCGTTATCCCCTGA
TTCTGTGGATAACCGTATTACCGCCTTTGAGTGAGCTGATACCGCTCGCCGCAGCCGAACGACCGAGCGC
AGCGAGTCAGTGAGCGAGGAAGCGGAAGAGCGCCTGATGCGGTATTTTCTCCTTACGCATCTGTGCGGTA
TTTCACACCGCATATATGGTGCACTCTCAGTACAATCTGCTCTGATGCCGCATAGTTAAGCCAGTATACA
CTCCGCTATCGCTACGTGACTGGGTCATGGCTGCGCCCCGACACCCGCCAACACCCGCTGACGCGCCCTG
ACGGGCTTGTCTGCTCCCGGCATCCGCTTACAGACAAGCTGTGACCGTCTCCGGGAGCTGCATGTGTCAG
AGGTTTTCACCGTCATCACCGAAACGCGCGAGGCAGCTGCGGTAAAGCTCATCAGCGTGGTCGTGAAGCG
ATTCACAGATGTCTGCCTGTTCATCCGCGTCCAGCTCGTTGAGTTTCTCCAGAAGCGTTAATGTCTGGCT
TCTGATAAAGCGGGCCATGTTAAGGGCGGTTTTTTCCTGTTTGGTCACTGATGCCTCCGTGTAAGGGGGA
TTTCTGTTCATGGGGGTAATGATACCGATGAAACGAGAGAGGATGCTCACGATACGGGTTACTGATGATG
AACATGCCCGGTTACTGGAACGTTGTGAGGGTAAACAACTGGCGGTATGGATGCGGCGGGACCAGAGAAA
AATCACTCAGGGTCAATGCCAGCGCTTCGTTAATACAGATGTAGGTGTTCCACAGGGTAGCCAGCAGCAT
CCTGCGATGCAGATCCGGAACATAATGGTGCAGGGCGCTGACTTCCGCGTTTCCAGACTTTACGAAACAC
GGAAACCGAAGACCATTCATGTTGTTGCTCAGGTCGCAGACGTTTTGCAGCAGCAGTCGCTTCACGTTCG
CTCGCGTATCGGTGATTCATTCTGCTAACCAGTAAGGCAACCCCGCCAGCCTAGCCGGGTCCTCAACGAC
AGGAGCACGATCATGCGCACCCGTGGCCAGGACCCAACGCTGCCCGAGATCTCGATCCCGCGAAATTAAT
ACGACTCACTATAGGGAGACCACAACGGTTTCCCTCTAGAAATAATTTTGTTTAACTTTAAGAAGGAGAT
ATACATATGGCTAGCATGACTGGTGGACAGCAAATGGGTCGCGGATCGACCGGTGACTACAAGGACGACG
ATGACAAGTACCCTTATGACGTGCCCGATTACGCTGGATCCGAATTCGAGCTCCGTCGACCCATGAACAA
CGGCGGCAAAGCCGAGAAGGAGAACACCCCGAGCGAGGCCAACCTTCAGGAGGAGGAGGTCCGGACCCTA
TTTGTCAGTGGCCTTCCTCTGGATATCAAACCTCGGGAGCTCTATCTGCTTTTCAGACCATTTAAGGGCT
ATGAGGGTTCTCTTATAAAGCTCACATCTAAACAGCCTGTAGGTTTTGTCAGTTTTGACAGTCGCTCAGA
AGCAGAGGCTGCAAAGAATGCTTTGAATGGCATCCGCTTCGATCCTGAAATTCCGCAAACACTACGACTA
GAGTTTGCTAAGGCAAACACGAAGATGGCCAAGAACAAACTCGTAGGGACTCCAAACCCCAGTACTCCTC
TGCCCAACACTGTACCTCAGTTCATTGCCAGAGAGCCATATGAGCTCACAGTGCCTGCACTTTACCCCAG
TAGCCCTGAAGTGTGGGCCCCGTACCCTCTGTACCCAGCGGAGTTAGCGCCTGCTCTACCTCCTCCTGCT
TTCACCTATCCCGCTTCACTGCATGCCCAGATGCGCTGGCTCCCTCCCTCCGAGGCTACTTCTCAGGGCT
GGAAGTCCCGTCAGTTCTGCGCGGCCGCACTCGAGCACCACCACCACCACCACTGAGATCCGGCTGCTAA
CAAAGCCCGAAAGGAAGCTGAGTTGGCTGCTGCCACCGCTGAGCAATAACTAGCATAACCCCTTGGGGCC
TCTAAACGGGTCTTGAGGGGTTTTTTGCTGAAAGGAGGAACTATATCCGGAT
