>Addgene plasmid #59393 | pET23a_mod_RBPMS_FL | addgene partial sequence | sequence record 104524 | pJFRC-F 5'-ATAATGGTGCAGGGCGCTGAC-3'
GGAAACCGAAGACCATTCATGTTGTTGCTCAGGTCGCAGACGTTTTGCAGCAGCAGTCGCTTCACGTTCG
CTCGCGTATCGGTGATTCATTCTGCTAACCAGTAAGGCAACCCCGCCAGCCTAGCCGGGTCCTCAACGAC
AGGAGCACGATCATGCGCACCCGTGGCCAGGACCCAACGCTGCCCGAGATCTCGATCCCGCGAAATTAAT
ACGACTCACTATAGGGAGACCACAACGGTTTCCCTCTAGAAATAATTTTGTTTAACTTTAAGAAGGAGAT
ATACATATGGCTAGCATGACTGGTGGACAGCAAATGGGTCGCGGATCGACCGGTGACTACAAGGACGACG
ATGACAAGTACCCTTATGACGTGCCCGATTACGCTGGATCCGAATTCGAGCTCCGTCGACCCATGAACAA
CGGCGGCAAAGCCGAGAAGGAGAACACCCCGAGCGAGGCCAACCTTCAGGAGGAGGAGGTCCGGACCCTA
TTTGTCAGTGGCCTTCCTCTGGATATCAAACCTCGGGAGCTCTATCTGCTTTTCAGACCATTTAAGGGCT
ATGAGGGTTCTCTTATAAAGCTCACATCTAAACAGCCTGTAGGTTTTGTCAGTTTTGACAGTCGCTCAGA
AGCAGAGGCTGCAAAGAATGCTTTGAATGGCATCCGCTTCGATCCTGAAATTCCGCAAACACTACGACTA
GAGTTTGCTAAGGCAAACACGAAGATGGCCAAGAACAAACTCGTAGGGACTCCAAACCCCAGTACTCCTC
TGCCCAACACTGTACCTCAGTTCATTGCCAGAGAGCCATATGAGCTCACAGTGCCTGCACTTT
