>Addgene plasmid #59393 | pET23a_mod_RBPMS_FL | addgene partial sequence | sequence record 104525 | F1ori-R 5'-AGGGAAGAAAGCGAAAGGAG-3'
CCCCTCAAGACCCGTTTAGAGGCCCCAAGGGGTTATGCTAGTTATTGCTCAGCGGTGGCAGCAGCCAACT
CAGCTTCCTTTCGGGCTTTGTTAGCAGCCGGATCTCAGTGGTGGTGGTGGTGGTGCTCGAGTGCGGCCGC
GCAGAACTGACGGGACTTCCAGCCCTGAGAAGTAGCCTCGGAGGGAGGGAGCCAGCGCATCTGGGCATGC
AGTGAAGCGGGATAGGTGAAAGCAGGAGGAGGTAGAGCAGGCGCTAACTCCGCTGGGTACAGAGGGTACG
GGGCCCACACTTCAGGGCTACTGGGGTAAAGTGCAGGCACTGTGAGCTCATATGGCTCTCTGGCAATGAA
CTGAGGTACAGTGTTGGGCAGAGGAGTACTGGGGTTTGGAGTCCCTACGAGTTTGTTCTTGGCCATCTTC
GTGTTTGCCTTAGCAAACTCTAGTCGTAGTGTTTGCGGAATTTCAGGATCGAAGCGGATGCCATTCAAAG
CATTCTTTGCAGCCTCTGCTTCTGAGCGACTGTCAAAACTGACAAAACCTACAGGCTGTTTAGATGTGAG
CTTTATAAGAGAACCCTCATAGCCCTTAAATGGTCTGAAAAGCAGATAGAGCTCCCGAGGTTTGATATCC
AGAGGAAGGCCACTGACAAATAGGGTCCGGACCTCCTCCTCCTGAAGGTTGGCCTCGCTCGGGGTGTTCT
CCTTCTCGGCTTTGCCGCCGTTGTTCATGGGTCGACGGAGCTCGAATTCGGATCCAGCGTAATCGGGCAC
GTCATAAGGGTACTTGTCATCGTCGTCCTTGTAGTCACCGGTCGATCCGCGACCCATTTGCTG
